>Addgene plasmid #49069 | pcDNA3.1 Flag YFP hNKCC1 extracellular-cysteineless (NT864) | depositor full sequence | sequence record 72196 | NT864
GCTAGCCCGGGCACGGCCGCCACCATGGGAGACTACAAAGACCATGACGGTGATTATAAAGATCACGACA
TCGACTACAAGGATGACGATGACAAGGGTGACCCTACCGTCAGCAAGGGCGAGGAGCTGTTCACCGGGGT
GGTGCCCATCCTGGTCGAGCTGGACGGCGACGTAAACGGCCACAAGTTCAGCGTGTCCGGCGAGGGCGAG
GGCGATGCCACCTACGGCAAGCTGACCCTGAAGTTCATCTGCACCACCGGCAAGCTGCCCGTGCCCTGGC
CCACCCTCGTGACCACCTTCGGCTACGGCCTGATGTGCTTCGCCCGCTACCCCGACCACATGAAGCAGCA
CGACTTCTTCAAGTCCGCCATGCCCGAAGGCTACGTCCAGGAGCGCACCATCTTCTTCAAGGACGACGGC
AACTACAAGACCCGCGCCGAGGTGAAGTTCGAGGGCGACACCCTGGTGAACCGCATCGAGCTGAAGGGCA
TCGACTTCAAGGAGGACGGCAACATCCTAGGGCACAAGCTGGAGTACAACTACAACAGCCACAACGTTTA
TATCATGGCCGACAAGCAGAAGAACGGCATCAAGGTGAACTTCAAGATCCGCCACAACATCGAGGACGGC
AGCGTGCAGCTCGCCGACCACTACCAGCAGAACACCCCCATCGGCGACGGCCCCGTGCTGCTGCCCGACA
ACCACTACCTGAGCTACCAGTCCAAACTGAGCAAAGACCCCAACGAGAAGCGCGATCACATGGTCCTGCT
GGAGTTCGTGACCGCCGCCGGGATCACTCTCGGCATGGACGAGCTCTACAAGGGTGACCTGGAGCCGAGG
CCCACGGCTCCTAGCTCCGGCGCGCCAGGCCTCGCCGGAGTCGGCGAAACGCCGAGCGCCGCTGCGCTGG
CCGCAGCCAGGGTGGAACTGCCCGGAACCGCTGTGCCCTCGGTGCCGGAGGATGCTGCGCCCGCGAGCCG
GGACGGGGGCGGGGTCCGCGATGAGGGACCAGCCGCCGCCGGTGACGGCCTGGGCAGACCCTTGGGGCCT
ACCCCGAGCCAGAGCCGTTTCCAGGTGGACCTCGTTTCCGAGAACGCAGGGCGGGCTGCTGCTGCGGCGG
CGGCGGCTGCTGCGGCCGCCGCCGCTGCTGGTGCCGGGGCGGGGGCCAAGCAGACTCCTGCCGACGGGGA
AGCCAGCGGCGAGAGCGAGCCAGCTAAAGGCAGCGAGGAAGCCAAAGGCCGCTTCCGCGTTAACTTCGTA
GATCCTGCTGCCAGCTCGTCCGCAGAAGATAGCCTGTCAGATGCCGCCGGGGTCGGAGTCGATGGACCCA
ACGTGAGCTTCCAGAACGGCGGGGACACGGTACTGAGCGAGGGCAGCAGCCTCCATTCCGGTGGCGGCGG
CGGCTCCGGCCACCACCAGCACTACTATTATGATACCCACACCAACACCTACTATCTGCGCACCTTCGGC
CACAACACAATGGACGCGGTACCCAGGATCGACCACTACCGGCACACAGCCGCGCAGCTCGGCGAGAAGC
TGCTCCGGCCTAGCCTGGCCGAGCTGCATGACGAGCTGGAAAAGGAACCTTTTGAGGATGGCTTTGCAAA
TGGGGAAGAAAGCACTCCAACACGTGATGCTGTGGTCACGTACACGGCCGAAAGTAAAGGAGTCGTGAAG
TTTGGCTGGATCAAGGGTGTACTAGTACGTTGTATGTTAAACATTTGGGGTGTGATGCTTTTCATTCGTC
TCTCATGGATTGTGGGACAAGCTGGAATTGGTCTATCAGTCCTTGTAATAATGATGGCTACTGTTGTGAC
AACTATCACAGGATTGTCCACTAGCGCCATCGCAACTAATGGATTTGTAAGGGGAGGCGGCGCATATTAT
TTAATATCTAGAAGTCTAGGGCCTGAATTTGGTGGTGCCATTGGTCTAATCTTCGCCTTTGCCAACGCTG
TTGCTGTTGCTATGTATGTGGTTGGATTTGCAGAAACCGTGGTGGAGTTGCTGAAAGAACATTCCATTCT
TATGATAGATGAAATCAATGACATCCGGATTATTGGAGCCATTACAGTCGTGATTCTTTTAGGTATCTCA
GTAGCCGGTATGGAGTGGGAAGCAAAAGCTCAGATTGTTCTTTTGGTGATCCTACTTCTTGCTATTGGTG
ATTTCGTCATAGGAACATTTATCCCACTCGAGAGCAAGAAGCCAAAAGGGTTTTTTGGCTATAAATCTGA
AATCTTTAATGAGAACTTTGGCCCCGATTTTCGAGAAGAAGAAACTTTCTTTTCTGTATTTGCCATCTTT
TTTCCTGCTGCAACTGGAATTCTGGCTGGCGCAAATATCTCAGGTGATCTTGCAGATCCTCAGTCAGCCA
TACCCAAAGGAACACTCCTAGCCATTTTAATTACTACATTGGTTTATGTAGGAATTGCCGTGTCTGTAGG
TTCTTGTGTCGTACGCGATGCCACTGGTAATGTTAATGACACTATCGTAACAGAGCTAACAAACTCTACT
AGCGCAGCCTCTAAATTAAACTTTGATTTTTCATCTTCTGAATCCAGTCCTTCTAGCTACGGCCTAATGA
ACAACTTTCAGGTAATGAGTATGGTCTCAGGATTTACACCACTAATTTCCGCGGGCATATTCTCTGCCAC
TCTTTCTAGCGCATTAGCATCCCTAGTGAGTGCTCCCAAGATATTTCAGGCCCTATGTAAAGACAACATC
TACCCCGCTTTCCAGATGTTTGCTAAAGGTTATGGGAAAAATAATGAGCCATTACGTGGCTACATCTTAA
CATTCTTAATTGCACTTGGATTCATCTTAATTGCCGAACTGAATGTTATTGCACCAATTATCTCAAACTT
CTTCCTTGCCAGCTATGCCCTCATCAATTTTTCAGTATTCCATGCTTCACTGGCAAAAAGCCCAGGATGG
CGACCGGCATTTAAATACTACAATATGTGGATCTCACTTCTTGGAGCAATTCTTTGTTGCATAGTAATGT
TCGTCATTAACTGGTGGGCTGCTTTGCTAACCTACGTGATAGTCCTTGGGCTGTATATTTATGTTACCTA
CAAAAAACCCGATGTGAATTGGGGATCCTCTACACAAGCCCTGACTTACCTCAATGCCCTGCAACATAGT
ATTAGGCTTTCTGGCGTGGAGGACCATGTGAAAAACTTTAGGCCACAGTGTCTTGTTATGACAGGAGCGC
CAAACTCACGGCCGGCCTTACTTCATCTTGTTCACGATTTCACAAAAAATGTTGGTTTGATGATCTGTGG
ACACGTACACATGGGACCACGCAGACAAGCCATGAAAGAAATGTCCATCGACCAAGCCAAATATCAGCGC
TGGCTTATTAAGAACAAAATGAAGGCTTTTTATGCACCAGTACATGCAGATGACCTCAGAGAAGGGGCCC
AATACTTGATGCAGGCTGCTGGCCTGGGCCGTATGAAGCCAAACACACTAGTCCTTGGATTTAAGAAAGA
TTGGTTGCAAGCAGATATGAGGGATGTGGATATGTACATAAACTTATTTCACGATGCTTTTGACATACAA
TATGGCGTAGTGGTTATTCGCCTAAAAGAAGGTCTGGATATTAGTCACCTGCAGGGACAAGAAGAATTAT
TGTCATCACAAGAGAAATCTCCTGGCACCAAGGATGTCGTAGTAAGTGTGGAATATAGTAAAAAGTCCGA
TTTAGATACTTCGAAACCCCTCAGTGAAAAACCAATTACCCATAAAGTCGAGGAAGAAGATGGCAAGACT
GCAACTCAACCACTGTTGAAAAAAGAATCCAAAGGCCCTATTGTGCCTTTGAATGTAGCTGACCAAAAGC
TTCTTGAAGCTAGTACACAGTTTCAGAAAAAACAAGGAAAGAATACTATTGATGTCTGGTGGCTTTTTGA
TGACGGAGGTCTGACCTTATTGATACCTTACCTTCTGACGACCAAGAAAAAATGGAAAGACTGTAAGATC
AGAGTATTCATTGGTGGAAAGATAAACAGAATAGACCATGACCGGAGAGCGATGGCTACTTTACTGAGCA
AGTTCAGAATCGATTTTTCTGACATCATGGTTCTAGGAGACATCAATACCAAACCAAAGAAAGAAAACAT
TATAGCTTTCGAGGAAATCATTGAGCCATACAGACTTCACGAAGATGATAAAGAGCAAGATATCGCAGAT
AAAATGAAAGAAGATGAACCCTGGCGAATAACAGATAATGAATTGGAGCTGTATAAGACCAAGACATACC
GGCAGATCAGGTTAAATGAGTTATTAAAGGAACATTCAAGCACAGCTAACATTATTGTGATGAGTTTACC
GGTCGCACGAAAGGGTGCCGTTTCTAGTGCTCTCTACATGGCATGGTTAGAAGCACTATCTAAGGATCTA
CCACCAATCCTACTAGTTCGTGGGAATCATCAGAGTGTCCTTACCTTCTATTCATAATTAATTAAGTTTA
AACCCGCTGATCAGCCTCGACTGTGCCTTCTAGTTGCCAGCCATCTGTTGTTTGCCCCTCCCCCGTGCCT
TCCTTGACCCTGGAAGGTGCCACTCCCACTGTCCTTTCCTAATAAAATGAGGAAATTGCATCGCATTGTC
TGAGTAGGTGTCATTCTATTCTGGGGGGTGGGGTGGGGCAGGACAGCAAGGGGGAGGATTGGGAAGACAA
TAGCAGGCATGCTGGGGATGCGGTGGGCTCTATGGCTTCTGAGGCGGAAAGAACCAGCTGGGGCTCTAGG
GGGTATCCCC
[124 nt withheld, positions 4771-4894]
C
[91 nt withheld, positions 4896-4986]
A
[49 nt withheld, positions 4988-5036]
CCTTTGACGTTGGAGTCCACGTTCTTT
[37 nt withheld, positions 5064-5100]
ACCCTATCTCGGTCTATTCTTTTGATTTATAAGGGATTTTGCCGATTTCGGCCTATTGGTTAAAAAATGA
GCTGATTTAACAAAAATTTAACGCGAATTAATTCTGTGGAATGTGTGTCAGTTAGGGTGTGGAAAGTCCC
CAGGCTCCCCAGCAGGCAGAAGTATGCAAAGCATGCATCTCAATTAGTCAGCAACCAGGTGTGGAAAGTC
CCCAGGCTCCCCAGCAGGCAGAAGTATGCAAAGCATGCATCTCAATTAGTCAGCAACCATAGTCCCGCCC
CTAACTCCGCCCATCCCGCCCCTAACTCCGCCCAGTTCCGCCCATTCTCCGCCCCATGGCTGACTAATTT
TTTTTATTTATGCAGAGGCCGAGGCCGCCTCTGCCTCTGAGCTATTCCAGAAGTAGTGAGGAGGCTTTTT
TGGAGGCCTAGGCTTTTGCAAAAAGCTCCCGGGAGCTTGTATATCCATTTTCGGATCTGATCAAGAGACA
GGATGAGGATCGTTTCGCATGATTGAACAAGATGGATTGCACGCAGGTTCTCCGGCCGCTTGGGTGGAGA
GGCTATTCGGCTATGACTGGGCACAACAGACAATCGGCTGCTCTGATGCCGCCGTGTTCCGGCTGTCAGC
GCAGGGGCGCCCGGTTCTTTTTGTCAAGACCGACCTGTCCGGTGCCCTGAATGAACTGCAGGACGAGGCA
GCGCGGCTATCGTGGCTGGCCACGACGGGCGTTCCTTGCGCAGCTGTGCTCGACGTTGTCACTGAAGCGG
GAAGGGACTGGCTGCTATTGGGCGAAGTGCCGGGGCAGGATCTCCTGTCATCTCACCTTGCTCCTGCCGA
GAAAGTATCCATCATGGCTGATGCAATGCGGCGGCTGCATACGCTTGATCCGGCTACCTGCCCATTCGAC
CACCAAGCGAAACATCGCATCGAGCGAGCACGTACTCGGATGGAAGCCGGTCTTGTCGATCAGGATGATC
TGGACGAAGAGCATCAGGGGCTCGCGCCAGCCGAACTGTTCGCCAGGCTCAAGGCGCGCATGCCCGACGG
CGAGGATCTCGTCGTGACCCATGGCGATGCCTGCTTGCCGAATATCATGGTGGAAAATGGCCGCTTTTCT
GGATTCATCGACTGTGGCCGGCTGGGTGTGGCGGACCGCTATCAGGACATAGCGTTGGCTACCCGTGATA
TTGCTGAAGAGCTTGGCGGCGAATGGGCTGACCGCTTCCTCGTGCTTTACGGTATCGCCGCTCCCGATTC
GCAGCGCATCGCCTTCTATCGCCTTCTTGACGAGTTCTTCTGAGCGGGACTCTGGGGTTCGAAATGACCG
ACCAAGCGACGCCCAACCTGCCATCACGAGATTTCGATTCCACCGCCGCCTTCTATGAAAGGTTGGGCTT
CGGAATCGTTTTCCGGGACGCCGGCTGGATGATCCTCCAGCGCGGGGATCTCATGCTGGAGTTCTTCGCC
CACCCCAACTTGTTTATTGCAGCTTATAATGGTTACAAATAAAGCAATAGCATCACAAATTTCACAAATA
AAGCATTTTTTTCACTGCATTCTAGTTGTGGTTTGTCCAAACTCATCAATGTATCTTATCATGTCTGTAT
ACCGTCGACCTCTAGCTAGAGCTTGGCGTAATCATGGTCATAGCTGTTTCCTGTGTGAAATTGTTATCCG
CTCACAATTCCACACAACATACGAGCCGGAAGCATAAAGTGTAAAGCCTGGGGTGCCTAATGAGTGAGCT
AACTCACATTAATTGCGTTGCGCTCACTGCCCGCTTTCCAGTCGGGAAACCTGTCGTGCCAGCTGCATTA
ATGAATCGGCCAACGCGCGGGGAGAGGCGGTTTGCGTATTGGGCGCTCTTCCGCTTCCTCGCTCACTGAC
TCGCTGCGCTCGGTCGTTCGGCTGCGGCGAGCGGTATCAGCTCACTCAAAGGCGGTAATACGGTTATCCA
CAGAATCAGGGGATAACGCAGGAAAGAACATGTGAGCAAAAGGCCAGCAAAAGGCCAGGAACCGTAAAAA
GGCCGCGTTGCTGGCGTTTTTCCATAGGCTCCGCCCCCCTGACGAGCATCACAAAAATCGACGCTCAAGT
CAGAGGTGGCGAAACCCGACAGGACTATAAAGATACCAGGCGTTTCCCCCTGGAAGCTCCCTCGTGCGCT
CTCCTGTTCCGACCCTGCCGCTTACCGGATACCTGTCCGCCTTTCTCCCTTCGGGAAGCGTGGCGCTTTC
TCATAGCTCACGCTGTAGGTATCTCAGTTCGGTGTAGGTCGTTCGCTCCAAGCTGGGCTGTGTGCACGAA
CCCCCCGTTCAGCCCGACCGCTGCGCCTTATCCGGTAACTATCGTCTTGAGTCCAACCCGGTAAGACACG
ACTTATCGCCACTGGCAGCAGCCACTGGTAACAGGATTAGCAGAGCGAGGTATGTAGGCGGTGCTACAGA
GTTCTTGAAGTGGTGGCCTAACTACGGCTACACTAGAAGAACAGTATTTGGTATCTGCGCTCTGCTGAAG
CCAGTTACCTTCGGAAAAAGAGTTGGTAGCTCTTGATCCGGCAAACAAACCACCGCTGGTAGCGGTTTTT
TTGTTTGCAAGCAGCAGATTACGCGCAGAAAAAAAGGATCTCAAGAAGATCCTTTGATCTTTTCTACGGG
GTCTGACGCTCAGTGGAACGAAAACTCACGTTAAGGGATTTTGGTCATGAGATTATCAAAAAGGATCTTC
ACCTAGATCCTTTTAAATTAAAAATGAAGTTTTAAATCAATCTAAAGTATATATGAGTAAACTTGGTCTG
ACAGTTACCAATGCTTAATCAGTGAGGCACCTATCTCAGCGATCTGTCTATTTCGTTCATCCATAGTTGC
CTGACTCCCCGTCGTGTAGATAACTACGATACGGGAGGGCTTACCATCTGGCCCCAGTGCTGCAATGATA
CCGCGAGACCCACGCTCACCGGCTCCAGATTTATCAGCAATAAACCAGCCAGCCGGAAGGGCCGAGCGCA
GAAGTGGTCCTGCAACTTTATCCGCCTCCATCCAGTCTATTAATTGTTGCCGGGAAGCTAGAGTAAGTAG
TTCGCCAGTTAATAGTTTGCGCAACGTTGTTGCCATTGCTACAGGCATCGTGGTGTCACGCTCGTCGTTT
GGTATGGCTTCATTCAGCTCCGGTTCCCAACGATCAAGGCGAGTTACATGATCCCCCATGTTGTGCAAAA
AAGCGGTTAGCTCCTTCGGTCCTCCGATCGTTGTCAGAAGTAAGTTGGCCGCAGTGTTATCACTCATGGT
TATGGCAGCACTGCATAATTCTCTTACTGTCATGCCATCCGTAAGATGCTTTTCTGTGACTGGTGAGTAC
TCAACCAAGTCATTCTGAGAATAGTGTATGCGGCGACCGAGTTGCTCTTGCCCGGCGTCAATACGGGATA
ATACCGCGCCACATAGCAGAACTTTAAAAGTGCTCATCATTGGAAAACGTTCTTCGGGGCGAAAACTCTC
AAGGATCTTACCGCTGTTGAGATCCAGTTCGATGTAACCCACTCGTGCACCCAACTGATCTTCAGCATCT
TTTACTTTCACCAGCGTTTCTGGGTGAGCAAAAACAGGAAGGCAAAATGCCGCAAAAAAGGGAATAAGGG
CGACACGGAAATGTTGAATACTCATACTCTTCCTTTTTCAATATTATTGAAGCATTTATCAGGGTTATTG
TCTCATGAGCGGATACATATTTGAATGTATTTAGAAAAATAAACAAATAGGGGTTCCGCGCACATTTCCC
CGAAAAGTGCCACCTGACGTCGACGGATCGGGAGATCTCCCGATCCCCTATGGTGCACTCTCAGTACAAT
CTGCTCTGATGCCGCATAGTTAAGCCAGTATCTGCTCCCTGCTTGTGTGTTGGAGGTCGCTGAGTAGTGC
GCGAGCAAAATTTAAGCTACAACAAGGCAAGGCTTGACCGACAATTGCATGAAGAATCTGCTTAGGGTTA
GGCGTTTTGCGCTGCTTCGCGATGTACGGGCCAGATATACGCGTTGACATTGATTATTGACTAGTTATTA
ATAGTAATCAATTACGGGGTCATTAGTTCATAGCCCATATATGGAGTTCCGCGTTACATAACTTACGGTA
AATGGCCCGCCTGGCTGACCGCCCAACGACCCCCGCCCATTGACGTCAATAATGACGTATGTTCCCATAG
TAACGCCAATAGGGACTTTCCATTGACGTCAATGGGTGGAGTATTTACGGTAAACTGCCCACTTGGCAGT
ACATCAAGTGTATCATATGCCAAGTACGCCCCCTATTGACGTCAATGACGGTAAATGGCCCGCCTGGCAT
TATGCCCAGTACATGACCTTATGGGACTTTCCTACTTGGCAGTACATCTACGTATTAGTCATCGCTATTA
CCATGGTGATGCGGTTTTGGCAGTACATCAATGGGCGTGGATAGCGGTTTGACTCACGGGGATTTCCAAG
TCTCCACCCCATTGACGTCAATGGGAGTTTGTTTTGGCACCAAAATCAACGGGACTTTCCAAAATGTCGT
AACAACTCCGCCCCATTGACGCAAATGGGCGGTAGGCGTGTACGGTGGGAGGTCTATATAAGCAGAGCTC
TCTGGCTAACTAGAGAACCCACTGCTTACTGGCTTATCGAAATTAATACGACTCACTATAGGGAGACCCA
AGCTG
Features (pLannotate 1.2.2; 22 found; start..end, strand, type, name):
     31..96      +  CDS            3xFLAG: three tandem FLAG® epitope tags, followed by an enterokinase cleavage site
    109..822     +  CDS            mCitrine: mCitrine is a basic (constitutively fluorescent) yellow fluorescent protein published in 2001, derived from Aequorea victoria.
    829..4464    +  CDS            SLC12A2: S12A2_HUMAN - Also known as NKCC1. Experimental evidence at protein level: Swiss-Prot protein existence level 1. Cation-chloride cotransporter which mediates the electroneutral transport of chloride, potassium and/or sodium ions across the membrane. Plays a vital role in the regulation of ionic balance and cell volume. From Homo sapiens (Human).
   4501..4725    +  polyA_signal   bGH poly(A) signal: bovine growth hormone polyadenylation signal
   4729..4750    +  promoter       SV40 promoter (fragment): SV40 enhancer and early promoter
   4771..5199    +  rep_origin     f1 ori (sequence partly withheld): f1 bacteriophage origin of replication; arrow indicates direction of (+) strand synthesis
   5213..5542    +  promoter       SV40 promoter: SV40 enhancer and early promoter
   5609..6400    +  CDS            neo: KKA2_KLEPN - Also known as kan, nptII. Experimental evidence at protein level: Swiss-Prot protein existence level 1. Resistance to kanamycin, neomycin, paromomycin, ribostamycin, butirosin and gentamicin B. From Klebsiella pneumoniae.
   6424..6582    +  CDS            ble (fragment): BLE_KLEPN - Experimental evidence at protein level: Swiss-Prot protein existence level 1. Binding protein with a strong affinity to the bleomycin family of antibiotics. Binds to CL990; an antimitotic-antibiotic compound. From Klebsiella pneumoniae.
   6577..6698    +  polyA_signal   SV40 poly(A) signal: SV40 polyadenylation signal
   6771..6787    -  protein_bind   lac operator: The lac repressor binds to the lac operator to inhibit transcription in E. coli. This inhibition can be relieved by adding lactose or isopropyl-β-D-thiogalactopyranoside (IPTG). lac repressor encoded by lacI
   6795..6825    -  promoter       lac promoter: promoter for the E. coli lac operon
   6840..6861    -  protein_bind   CAP binding site: CAP binding activates transcription in the presence of cAMP. E. coli catabolite activator protein
   6874..6966    -  CDS            lacI (fragment): lac repressor; lacI; The lac repressor binds to the lac operator to inhibit transcription in E. coli. This inhibition can be relieved by adding lactose or isopropyl-β-D-thiogalactopyranoside (IPTG).
   7149..7734    -  rep_origin     ori: high-copy-number ColE1/pMB1/pBR322/pUC origin of replication
   7905..8765    -  CDS            AmpR: β-lactamase; bla; confers resistance to ampicillin, carbenicillin, and related antibiotics
   8766..8870    -  promoter       AmpR promoter: bla
   8929..8981    -  misc_feature   bom (fragment): basis of mobility region from pBR322
   9136..9515    +  enhancer       CMV enhancer: human cytomegalovirus immediate early enhancer
   9516..9719    +  promoter       CMV promoter: human cytomegalovirus (CMV) immediate early promoter
   9715..9748    +  LTR            5' LTR (truncated) (fragment): truncated 5' long terminal repeat (LTR) from HIV-1
   9764..9782    +  promoter       T7 promoter: promoter for bacteriophage T7 RNA polymerase
