[The description below was written by a language model from this plasmid's Addgene catalogue record and pLannotate feature annotations shown in this document.]
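Description:
pcDNA3.1 Flag YFP hNKCC1 extracellular-cysteineless (NT864) is a mammalian expression plasmid of about 9.8 kb built on the pcDNA3.1 neo backbone. It is propagated in E. coli through a high-copy ColE1/pUC-type origin with ampicillin selection (AmpR under its own bla promoter). An f1 origin is also present. For mammalian cells, an SV40 early promoter drives the neomycin phosphotransferase gene followed by an SV40 polyadenylation signal, allowing G418 selection of stable transfectants. Several short annotated fragments (lac promoter/operator, lacI, ble, bom and a truncated HIV-1 LTR match next to the CMV promoter) appear to be backbone remnants or partial sequence matches, not functional parts.

The payload is a single fusion open reading frame transcribed from the CMV immediate-early enhancer/promoter and terminated by the bovine growth hormone poly(A) signal. A T7 promoter lies just upstream of the coding region. The frame begins with a 3xFLAG epitope. This is followed by a yellow fluorescent protein, which the catalogue calls mVenus/YFP and the automated annotation matches to the closely related mCitrine. Last comes human NKCC1 (SLC12A2), the Na-K-Cl cotransporter that carries out electroneutral ion transport and contributes to cell volume regulation. The NKCC1 cDNA is synthetic and was designed with convenient restriction sites for cassette-style mutagenesis. The insert sits between NheI and PmeI sites, both retained.

This version derives from the wild-type parent NT17 and carries C563S, C568S, C577S and C582S, which remove the extracellular cysteines. The record describes its purpose as expressing this tagged mutant in mammalian cells, where the N-terminal tags allow immunodetection and fluorescence visualisation of the transporter.
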