Addgene plasmid #49069: pcDNA3.1 Flag YFP hNKCC1 extracellular-cysteineless (NT864)
Purpose: Expresses human NKCC1 mutant lacking extracellular cysteine residues and with an N-terminal 3xFLAG-YFP tag in mammalian cells. cDNA is synthetic, containing convenient restriction sites.
Depositing lab: Biff Forbush. Depositing organization: Yale University. Publication: Functional Expression of Human NKCC1 from a Synthetic Cassette-Based cDNA: Introduction of Extracellular Epitope Tags and Removal of Cysteines. Somasekharan S, Monette MY, Forbush B. PLoS One. 2013 Dec 5;8(12):e82060. doi: 10.1371/journal.pone.0082060. PubMed 24339991.
Backbone
  Vector backbone: pcDNA3.1 neo
  Backbone manufacturer: Life Technologies
  Backbone size w/o insert (bp): 5316
  Vector type: Mammalian Expression
  Selectable markers: Neomycin (select with G418)
Growth in bacteria
  Bacterial resistance: Ampicillin, 100 μg/mL
  Growth temperature: 37°C
  Growth strain: DH5alpha
  Copy number: High Copy
Gene/Insert
  Gene/Insert name: human NKCC1 (synthetic) (alt names: Slc12A2 (synthetic); Na-K-Cl cotransporter)
  Species: H. sapiens (human), Synthetic
  Insert size (bp): 4479
  Mutation: C563S,C568S,C577S,C582S in hNKCC1 in NT17
  Entrez Gene: SLC12A2 (a.k.a. BSC, BSC-2, BSC2, CCC1, KILQS, NKCC1, PPP1R141)
  Promoter: CMV
  Tag / fusion protein: 3x Flag (N terminal on insert); mVenus (N terminal on insert)
  Cloning method: Restriction Enzyme; 5′ cloning site NheI (not destroyed); 3′ cloning site PmeI (not destroyed)
  Sequencing primers: 5′ CMV-F; 3′ BGH-rev
Terms and licenses: Academic/Nonprofit Terms; Industry Terms: Not Available to Industry
Depositor comments: Plasmid constructed from pcDNA3.1 Flag YFP hNKCC1 WT (NT17). See Addgene plasmid# 49085 (http://www.addgene.org/49085/) for plasmid map of wild-type construct.
How to cite: pcDNA3.1 Flag YFP hNKCC1 extracellular-cysteineless (NT864) was a gift from Biff Forbush (Addgene plasmid # 49069 ; http://n2t.net/addgene:49069 ; RRID:Addgene_49069)
