>Addgene plasmid #49069 | pcDNA3.1 Flag YFP hNKCC1 extracellular-cysteineless (NT864) | addgene partial sequence | sequence record 73524 | EGFP-C 5'-CATGGTCCTGCTGGAGTTCGTG-3'
CTCTACAAGGGTGACCTGGAGCCGAGGCCCACGGCTCCTAGCTCCGGCGCGCCAGGCCTCGCCGGAGTCG
GCGAAACGCCGAGCGCCGCTGCGCTGGCCGCAGCCAGGGTGGAACTGCCCGGAACCGCTGTGCCCTCGGT
GCCGGAGGATGCTGCGCCCGCGAGCCGGGACGGGGGCGGGGTCCGCGATGAGGGACCAGCCGCCGCCGGT
GACGGCCTGGGCAGACCCTTGGGGCCTACCCCGAGCCAGAGCCGTTTCCAGGTGGACCTCGTTTCCGAGA
ACGCAGGGCGGGCTGCTGCTGCGGCGGCGGCGGCTGCTGCGGCCGCCGCCGCTGCTGGTGCCGGGGCGGG
GGCCAAGCAGACTCCTGCCGACGGGGAAGCCAGCGGCGAGAGCGAGCCAGCTAAAGGCAGCGAGGAAGCC
AAAGGCCGCTTCCGCGTTAACTTCGTAGATCCTGCTGCCAGCTCGTCCGCAGAAGATAGCCTGTCAGATG
CCGCCGGGGTCGGAGTCGATGGACCCAACGTGAGCTTCCAGAACGGCGGGGACACGGTACTGAGCGAGGG
CAGCAGCCTCCATTCCGGTGGCGGCGGCGGCTCCGGCCACCACCAGCACTACTATTATGATACCCACACC
AACACCTACTATCTGCGCACCTTCGGCCACAACACAATGGACGCGGTACCCAGGATCGACCACTACCGGC
ACACAGCCGCGCAGCTCGGCGAGAAGCTGCTCCGGCCTAGCCTGGCCGAGCTGCATGACGAGCTGGAAAA
GGAACCTTTTGAGGATGGCTTTGCAAATGGGGAAGAAAGCACTCCAACACGTGATGCTGTGGTCACGTAC
ACGGCCGAAAGTAAAGGAGTCGTGAAGTTTGGCTGGATCAAGGGTGTACTAGTACGTTGTATGTTAAACA
TTTGGGGTG
