>Addgene plasmid #49069 | pcDNA3.1 Flag YFP hNKCC1 extracellular-cysteineless (NT864) | addgene partial sequence | sequence record 73564 | BGH-rev
ATTATGAATAGAAGGTAAGGACACTCTGATGATTCCCACGAACTAGTAGGATTGGTGGTAGATCCTTAGA
TAGTGCTTCTAACCATGCCATGTAGAGAGCACTAGAAACGGCACCCTTTCGTGCGACCGGTAAACTCATC
ACAATAATGTTAGCTGTGCTTGAATGTTCCTTTAATAACTCATTTAACCTGATCTGCCGGTATGTCTTGG
TCTTATACAGCTCCAATTCATTATCTGTTATTCGCCAGGGTTCATCTTCTTTCATTTTATCTGCGATATC
TTGCTCTTTATCATCTTCGTGAAGTCTGTATGGCTCAATGATTTCCTCGAAAGCTATAATGTTTTCTTTC
TTTGGTTTGGTATTGATGTCTCCTAGAACCATGATGTCAGAAAAATCGATTCTGAACTTGCTCAGTAAAG
TAGCCATCGCTCTCCGGTCATGGTCTATTCTGTTTATCTTTCCACCAATGAATACTCTGATCTTACAGTC
TTTCCATTTTTTCTTGGTCGTCAGAAGGTAAGGTATCAATAAGGTCAGACCTCCGTCATCAAAAAGCCAC
CAGACATCAATAGTATTCTTTCCTTGTTTTTTCTGAAACTGTGTACTAGCTTCAAGAAGCTTTTGGTCAG
CTACATTCAAAGGCACAATAGGGCCTTTGGATTCTTTTTTCAACAGTGGTTGAGTTGCAGTCTTGCCATC
TTCTTCCTCGACTTTATGGGTAATTGGTTTTTCACTGAGGGGTTTCGAAGTATCTAAATCGGACTTTTTA
CTATATTCCACACTTACTACGACATCCTTGGTGCCAGGAGATTTCTCTTGTGATGACAATAATTCTTCTT
GTCCCTGCAGGTGACTAATATCCAGACCTTCTTTTAGGCGAATAACCACTACGCCATATTGTATGTCAAA
AGCATCGTGAAATAAGTTTATGTACATATCCACATCCCTCATATCTGCTTGCAACCAATCTTTCTTAAAT
CC
