>Addgene plasmid #49069 | pcDNA3.1 Flag YFP hNKCC1 extracellular-cysteineless (NT864) | addgene partial sequence | sequence record 74205 | hNKCC1-int-F 5'-CGCTGTTGCTGTTGCTATGT-3'
ACATTCCATTCTTATGATAGATGAAATCAATGACATCCGGATTATTGGAGCCATTACAGTCGTGATTCTT
TTAGGTATCTCAGTAGCCGGTATGGAGTGGGAAGCAAAAGCTCAGATTGTTCTTTTGGTGATCCTACTTC
TTGCTATTGGTGATTTCGTCATAGGAACATTTATCCCACTCGAGAGCAAGAAGCCAAAAGGGTTTTTTGG
CTATAAATCTGAAATCTTTAATGAGAACTTTGGCCCCGATTTTCGAGAAGAAGAAACTTTCTTTTCTGTA
TTTGCCATCTTTTTTCCTGCTGCAACTGGAATTCTGGCTGGCGCAAATATCTCAGGTGATCTTGCAGATC
CTCAGTCAGCCATACCCAAAGGAACACTCCTAGCCATTTTAATTACTACATTGGTTTATGTAGGAATTGC
CGTGTCTGTAGGTTCTTGTGTCGTACGCGATGCCACTGGTAATGTTAATGACACTATCGTAACAGAGCTA
ACAAACTCTACTAGCGCAGCCTCTAAATTAAACTTTGATTTTTCATCTTCTGAATCCAGTCCTTCTAGCT
ACGGCCTAATGAACAACTTTCAGGTAATGAGTATGGTCTCAGGATTTACACCACTAATTTCCGCGGGCAT
ATTCTCTGCCACTCTTTCTAGCGCATTAGCATCCCTAGTGAGTGCTCCCAAGATATTTCAGGCCCTATGT
AAAGACAACATCTACCCCGCTTTCCAGATGTTTGCTAAAGGTTATGGGAAAAATAATGAGCCATTACGTG
GCTACATCTTAACATTCTTAATTGCACTTGGATTCATCTTAATTGCCGAACTGAATGTTATTGCACCAAT
TATCTCAAACTTCTTCCTTGCCAGCTATGCCCTCATCAATTTTTCAGTATTCCATGCTTCACTGG
